>Addgene plasmid #134865 | pLVX-EF1a-EGFP-Membrin-IRES-Puromycin | addgene full sequence | sequence record 273578 | Addgene NGS Result
CGTGAGGCTCCGGTGCCCGTCAGTGGGCAGAGCGCACATCGCCCACAGTCCCCGAGAAGTTGGGGGGAGG
GGTCGGCAATTGAACCGGTGCCTAGAGAAGGTGGCGCGGGGTAAACTGGGAAAGTGATGTCGTGTACTGG
CTCCGCCTTTTTCCCGAGGGTGGGGGAGAACCGTATATAAGTGCAGTAGTCGCCGTGAACGTTCTTTTTC
GCAACGGGTTTGCCGCCAGAACACAGGTAAGTGCCGTGTGTGGTTCCCGCGGGCCTGGCCTCTTTACGGG
TTATGGCCCTTGCGTGCCTTGAATTACTTCCACGCCCCTGGCTGCAGTACGTGATTCTTGATCCCGAGCT
TCGGGTTGGAAGTGGGTGGGAGAGTTCGAGGCCTTGCGCTTAAGGAGCCCCTTCGCCTCGTGCTTGAGTT
GAGGCCTGGCTTGGGCGCTGGGGCCGCCGCGTGCGAATCTGGTGGCACCTTCGCGCCTGTCTCGCTGCTT
TCGATAAGTCTCTAGCCATTTAAAATTTTTGATGACCTGCTGCGACGCTTTTTTTCTGGCAAGATAGTCT
TGTAAATGCGGGCCAAGATCTGCACACTGGTATTTCGGTTTTTGGGGCCGCGGGCGGCGACGGGGCCCGT
GCGTCCCAGCGCACATGTTCGGCGAGGCGGGGCCTGCGAGCGCGGCCACCGAGAATCGGACGGGGGTAGT
CTCAAGCTGGCCGGCCTGCTCTGGTGCCTGGCCTCGCGCCGCCGTGTATCGCCCCGCCCTGGGCGGCAAG
GCTGGCCCGGTCGGCACCAGTTGCGTGAGCGGAAAGATGGCCGCTTCCCGGCCCTGCTGCAGGGAGCTCA
AAATGGAGGACGCGGCGCTCGGGAGAGCGGGCGGGTGAGTCACCCACACAAAGGAAAAGGGCCTTTCCGT
CCTCAGCCGTCGCTTCATGTGACTCCACGGAGTACCGGGCGCCGTCCAGGCACCTCGATTAGTTCTCGAG
CTTTTGGAGTACGTCGTCTTTAGGTTGGGGGGAGGGGTTTTATGCGATGGAGTTTCCCCACACTGAGTGG
GTGGAGACTGAAGTTAGGCCAGCTTGGCACTTGATGTAATTCTCCTTGGAATTTGCCCTTTTTGAGTTTG
GATCTTGGTTCATTCTCAAGCCTCAGACAGTGGTTCAAAGTTTTTTTCTTCCATTTCAGGTGTCGTGAGG
ATCTATTTCCGGTGAATTCCTCGAGACTAGTTCTAGAGCGGCCGCACCGGTCGCCACCATGGTGAGCAAG
GGCGAGGAGCTGTTCACCGGGGTGGTGCCCATCCTGGTCGAGCTGGACGGCGACGTAAACGGCCACAAGT
TCAGCGTGTCCGGCGAGGGCGAGGGCGATGCCACCTACGGCAAGCTGACCCTGAAGTTCATCTGCACCAC
CGGCAAGCTGCCCGTGCCCTGGCCCACCCTCGTGACCACCCTGACCTACGGCGTGCAGTGCTTCAGCCGC
TACCCCGACCACATGAAGCAGCACGACTTCTTCAAGTCCGCCATGCCCGAAGGCTACGTCCAGGAGCGCA
CCATCTTCTTCAAGGACGACGGCAACTACAAGACCCGCGCCGAGGTGAAGTTCGAGGGCGACACCCTGGT
GAACCGCATCGAGCTGAAGGGCATCGACTTCAAGGAGGACGGCAACATCCTGGGGCACAAGCTGGAGTAC
AACTACAACAGCCACAACGTCTATATCATGGCCGACAAGCAGAAGAACGGCATCAAGGTGAACTTCAAGA
TCCGCCACAACATCGAGGACGGCAGCGTGCAGCTCGCCGACCACTACCAGCAGAACACCCCCATCGGCGA
CGGCCCCGTGCTGCTGCCCGACAACCACTACCTGAGCACCCAGTCCGCCCTGAGCAAAGACCCCAACGAG
AAGCGCGATCACATGGTCCTGCTGGAGTTCGTGACCGCCGCCGGGATCACTCTCGGCATGGACGAGCTGT
ACAAGTACTCAGATCTCGACATGGATCCCCTGTTCCAGCAAACGCACAAGCAGGTCCACGAGATCCAGTC
TTGCATGGGACGCCTGGAGACGGCAGACAAGCAGTCTGTGCACATAGTAGAAAACGAAATCCAAGCAAGC
ATAGACCAGATATTCAGCCGTCTAGAACGTCTGGAGATTTTGTCCAGCAAGGAGCCCCCTAACAAAAGGC
AAAATGCCAGACTTCGGGTTGACCAGTTAAAGTATGATGTCCAGCACCTGCAGACTGCGCTCAGAAACTT
CCAGCATCGGCGCCATGCAAGGGAGCAGCAGGAGAGACAGCGAGAAGAGCTTCTGTCTCGAACCTTCACC
ACTAACGACTCTGACACCACCATACCAATGGACGAATCACTGCAGTTTAACTCCTCCCTCCAGAAAGTTC
ACAACGGCATGGATGACCTCATTTTAGATGGGCACAATATTTTAGATGGACTGAGGACCCAGAGACTGAC
CTTGAAGGGGACTCAGAAGAAGATCCTTGACATTGCCAACATGCTGGGCTTGTCCAACACAGTGATGCGG
CTCATCGAGAAGCGGGCTTTCCAGGACAAGTACTTTATGATAGGTGGGATGCTGCTGACCTGTGTGGTCA
TGTTCCTCGTGGTGCAGTACCTGACATGAGAATTCCGCCCCCCCCCCCCCCTAACGTTACTGGCCGAAGC
CGCTTGGAATAAGGCCGGTGTGCGTTTGTCTATATGTTATTTTCCACCATATTGCCGTCTTTTGGCAATG
TGAGGGCCCGGAAACCTGGCCCTGTCTTCTTGACGAGCATTCCTAGGGGTCTTTCCCCTCTCGCCAAAGG
AATGCAAGGTCTGTTGAATGTCGTGAAGGAAGCAGTTCCTCTGGAAGCTTCTTGAAGACAAACAACGTCT
GTAGCGACCCTTTGCAGGCAGCGGAACCCCCCACCTGGCGACAGGTGCCTCTGCGGCCAAAAGCCACGTG
TATAAGATACACCTGCAAAGGCGGCACAACCCCAGTGCCACGTTGTGAGTTGGATAGTTGTGGAAAGAGT
CAAATGGCTCTCCTCAAGCGTATTCAACAAGGGGCTGAAGGATGCCCAGAAGGTACCCCATTGTATGGGA
TCTGATCTGGGGCCTCGGTGCACATGCTTTACATGTGTTTAGTCGAGGTTAAAAAAACGTCTAGGCCCCC
CGAACCACGGGGACGTGGTTTTCCTTTGAAAAACACGATGATAAGCTTGCCACAACCCACAAGGAGACGA
CCTTCCATGACCGAGTACAAGCCCACGGTGCGCCTCGCCACCCGCGACGACGTCCCCCGGGCCGTACGCA
CCCTCGCCGCCGCGTTCGCCGACTACCCCGCCACGCGCCACACCGTCGACCCGGACCGCCACATCGAGCG
GGTCACCGAGCTGCAAGAACTCTTCCTCACGCGCGTCGGGCTCGACATCGGCAAGGTGTGGGTCGCGGAC
GACGGCGCCGCGGTGGCGGTCTGGACCACGCCGGAGAGCGTCGAAGCGGGGGCGGTGTTCGCCGAGATCG
GCCCGCGCATGGCCGAGTTGAGCGGTTCCCGGCTGGCCGCGCAGCAACAGATGGAAGGCCTCCTGGCGCC
GCACCGGCCCAAGGAGCCCGCGTGGTTCCTGGCCACCGTCGGCGTCTCGCCCGACCACCAGGGCAAGGGT
CTGGGCAGCGCCGTCGTGCTCCCCGGAGTGGAGGCGGCCGAGCGCGCCGGGGTGCCCGCCTTCCTGGAGA
CCTCCGCGCCCCGCAACCTCCCCTTCTACGAGCGGCTCGGCTTCACCGTCACCGCCGACGTCGAGGTGCC
CGAAGGACCGCGCACCTGGTGCATGACCCGCAAGCCCGGTGCCTAGACGCGTCTGGAACAATCAACCTCT
GGATTACAAAATTTGTGAAAGATTGACTGGTATTCTTAACTATGTTGCTCCTTTTACGCTATGTGGATAC
GCTGCTTTAATGCCTTTGTATCATGCTATTGCTTCCCGTATGGCTTTCATTTTCTCCTCCTTGTATAAAT
CCTGGTTGCTGTCTCTTTATGAGGAGTTGTGGCCCGTTGTCAGGCAACGTGGCGTGGTGTGCACTGTGTT
TGCTGACGCAACCCCCACTGGTTGGGGCATTGCCACCACCTGTCAGCTCCTTTCCGGGACTTTCGCTTTC
CCCCTCCCTATTGCCACGGCGGAACTCATCGCCGCCTGCCTTGCCCGCTGCTGGACAGGGGCTCGGCTGT
TGGGCACTGACAATTCCGTGGTGTTGTCGGGGAAGCTGACGTCCTTTCCATGGCTGCTCGCCTGTGTTGC
CACCTGGATTCTGCGCGGGACGTCCTTCTGCTACGTCCCTTCGGCCCTCAATCCAGCGGACCTTCCTTCC
CGCGGCCTGCTGCCGGCTCTGCGGCCTCTTCCGCGTCTTCGCCTTCGCCCTCAGACGAGTCGGATCTCCC
TTTGGGCCGCCTCCCCGCCTGGAATTAATTCTGCAGTCGAGACCTAGAAAAACATGGAGCAATCACAAGT
AGCAATACAGCAGCTACCAATGCTGATTGTGCCTGGCTAGAAGCACAAGAGGAGGAGGAGGTGGGTTTTC
CAGTCACACCTCAGGTACCTTTAAGACCAATGACTTACAAGGCAGCTGTAGATCTTAGCCACTTTTTAAA
AGAAAAGAGGGGACTGGAAGGGCTAATTCACTCCCAACGAAGACAAGATATCCTTGATCTGTGGATCTAC
CACACACAAGGCTACTTCCCTGATTAGCAGAACTACACACCAGGGCCAGGGGTCAGATATCCACTGACCT
TTGGATGGTGCTACAAGCTAGTACCAGTTGAGCCAGATAAGGTAGAAGAGGCCAATAAAGGAGAGAACAC
CAGCTTGTTACACCCTGTGAGCCTGCATGGGATGGATGACCCGGAGAGAGAAGTGTTAGAGTGGAGGTTT
GACAGCCGCCTAGCATTTCATCACGTGGCCCGAGAGCTGCATCCGGAGTACTTCAAGAACTGCTGATATC
GAGCTTGCTACAAGGGACTTTCCGCTGGGGACTTTCCAGGGAGGCGTGGCCTGGGCGGGACTGGGGAGTG
GCGAGCCCTCAGATCCTGCATATAAGCAGCTGCTTTTTGCCTGTACTGGGTCTCTCTGGTTAGACCAGAT
CTGAGCCTGGGAGCTCTCTGGCTAACTAGGGAACCCACTGCTTAAGCCTCAATAAAGCTTGCCTTGAGTG
CTTCAAGTAGTGTGTGCCCGTCTGTTGTGTGACTCTGGTAACTAGAGATCCCTCAGACCCTTTTAGTCAG
TGTGGAAAATCTCTAGCAGTAGTAGTTCATGTCATCTTATTATTCAGTATTTATAACTTGCAAAGAAATG
AATATCAGAGAGTGAGAGGCCTTGACATTGCTAGCGTTTACCGTCGACCTCTAGCTAGAGCTTGGCGTAA
TCATGGTCATAGCTGTTTCCTGTGTGAAATTGTTATCCGCTCACAATTCCACACAACATACGAGCCGGAA
GCATAAAGTGTAAAGCCTGGGGTGCCTAATGAGTGAGCTAACTCACATTAATTGCGTTGCGCTCACTGCC
CGCTTTCCAGTCGGGAAACCTGTCGTGCCAGCTGCATTAATGAATCGGCCAACGCGCGGGGAGAGGCGGT
TTGCGTATTGGGCGCTCTTCCGCTTCCTCGCTCACTGACTCGCTGCGCTCGGTCGTTCGGCTGCGGCGAG
CGGTATCAGCTCACTCAAAGGCGGTAATACGGTTATCCACAGAATCAGGGGATAACGCAGGAAAGAACAT
GTGAGCAAAAGGCCAGCAAAAGGCCAGGAACCGTAAAAAGGCCGCGTTGCTGGCGTTTTTCCATAGGCTC
CGCCCCCCTGACGAGCATCACAAAAATCGACGCTCAAGTCAGAGGTGGCGAAACCCGACAGGACTATAAA
GATACCAGGCGTTTCCCCCTGGAAGCTCCCTCGTGCGCTCTCCTGTTCCGACCCTGCCGCTTACCGGATA
CCTGTCCGCCTTTCTCCCTTCGGGAAGCGTGGCGCTTTCTCATAGCTCACGCTGTAGGTATCTCAGTTCG
GTGTAGGTCGTTCGCTCCAAGCTGGGCTGTGTGCACGAACCCCCCGTTCAGCCCGACCGCTGCGCCTTAT
CCGGTAACTATCGTCTTGAGTCCAACCCGGTAAGACACGACTTATCGCCACTGGCAGCAGCCACTGGTAA
CAGGATTAGCAGAGCGAGGTATGTAGGCGGTGCTACAGAGTTCTTGAAGTGGTGGCCTAACTACGGCTAC
ACTAGAAGAACAGTATTTGGTATCTGCGCTCTGCTGAAGCCAGTTACCTTCGGAAAAAGAGTTGGTAGCT
CTTGATCCGGCAAACAAACCACCGCTGGTAGCGGTGGTTTTTTTGTTTGCAAGCAGCAGATTACGCGCAG
AAAAAAAGGATCTCAAGAAGATCCTTTGATCTTTTCTACGGGGTCTGACGCTCAGTGGAACGAAAACTCA
CGTTAAGGGATTTTGGTCATGAGATTATCAAAAAGGATCTTCACCTAGATCCTTTTAAATTAAAAATGAA
GTTTTAAATCAATCTAAAGTATATATGAGTAAACTTGGTCTGACAGTTACCAATGCTTAATCAGTGAGGC
ACCTATCTCAGCGATCTGTCTATTTCGTTCATCCATAGTTGCCTGACTCCCCGTCGTGTAGATAACTACG
ATACGGGAGGGCTTACCATCTGGCCCCAGTGCTGCAATGATACCGCGAGACCCACGCTCACCGGCTCCAG
ATTTATCAGCAATAAACCAGCCAGCCGGAAGGGCCGAGCGCAGAAGTGGTCCTGCAACTTTATCCGCCTC
CATCCAGTCTATTAATTGTTGCCGGGAAGCTAGAGTAAGTAGTTCGCCAGTTAATAGTTTGCGCAACGTT
GTTGCCATTGCTACAGGCATCGTGGTGTCACGCTCGTCGTTTGGTATGGCTTCATTCAGCTCCGGTTCCC
AACGATCAAGGCGAGTTACATGATCCCCCATGTTGTGCAAAAAAGCGGTTAGCTCCTTCGGTCCTCCGAT
CGTTGTCAGAAGTAAGTTGGCCGCAGTGTTATCACTCATGGTTATGGCAGCACTGCATAATTCTCTTACT
GTCATGCCATCCGTAAGATGCTTTTCTGTGACTGGTGAGTACTCAACCAAGTCATTCTGAGAATAGTGTA
TGCGGCGACCGAGTTGCTCTTGCCCGGCGTCAATACGGGATAATACCGCGCCACATAGCAGAACTTTAAA
AGTGCTCATCATTGGAAAACGTTCTTCGGGGCGAAAACTCTCAAGGATCTTACCGCTGTTGAGATCCAGT
TCGATGTAACCCACTCGTGCACCCAACTGATCTTCAGCATCTTTTACTTTCACCAGCGTTTCTGGGTGAG
CAAAAACAGGAAGGCAAAATGCCGCAAAAAAGGGAATAAGGGCGACACGGAAATGTTGAATACTCATACT
CTTCCTTTTTCAATATTATTGAAGCATTTATCAGGGTTATTGTCTCATGAGCGGATACATATTTGAATGT
ATTTAGAAAAATAAACAAATAGGGGTTCCGCGCACATTTCCCCGAAAAGTGCCACCTGACGTCGACGGAT
CGGGAGATCAACTTGTTTATTGCAGCTTATAATGGTTACAAATAAAGCAATAGCATCACAAATTTCACAA
ATAAAGCATTTTTTTCACTGCATTCTAGTTGTGGTTTGTCCAAACTCATCAATGTATCTTATCATGTCTG
GATCAACTGGATAACTCAAGCTAACCAAAATCATCCCAAACTTCCCACCCCATACCCTATTACCACTGCC
AATTACCTGTGGTTTCATTTACTCTAAACCTGTGATTCCTCTGAATTATTTTCATTTTAAAGAAATTGTA
TTTGTTAAATATGTACTACAAACTTAGTAGTTGGAAGGGCTAATTCACTCCCAAAGAAGACAAGATATCC
TTGATCTGTGGATCTACCACACACAAGGCTACTTCCCTGATTAGCAGAACTACACACCAGGGCCAGGGGT
CAGATATCCACTGACCTTTGGATGGTGCTACAAGCTAGTACCAGTTGAGCCAGATAAGGTAGAAGAGGCC
AATAAAGGAGAGAACACCAGCTTGTTACACCCTGTGAGCCTGCATGGGATGGATGACCCGGAGAGAGAAG
TGTTAGAGTGGAGGTTTGACAGCCGCCTAGCATTTCATCACGTGGCCCGAGAGCTGCATCCGGAGTACTT
CAAGAACTGCTGATATCGAGCTTGCTACAAGGGACTTTCCGCTGGGGACTTTCCAGGGAGGCGTGGCCTG
GGCGGGACTGGGGAGTGGCGAGCCCTCAGATCCTGCATATAAGCAGCTGCTTTTTGCCTGTACTGGGTCT
CTCTGGTTAGACCAGATCTGAGCCTGGGAGCTCTCTGGCTAACTAGGGAACCCACTGCTTAAGCCTCAAT
AAAGCTTGCCTTGAGTGCTTCAAGTAGTGTGTGCCCGTCTGTTGTGTGACTCTGGTAACTAGAGATCCCT
CAGACCCTTTTAGTCAGTGTGGAAAATCTCTAGCAGTGGCGCCCGAACAGGGACTTGAAAGCGAAAGGGA
AACCAGAGGAGCTCTCTCGACGCAGGACTCGGCTTGCTGAAGCGCGCACGGCAAGAGGCGAGGGGCGGCG
ACTGGTGAGTACGCCAAAAATTTTGACTAGCGGAGGCTAGAAGGAGAGAGATGGGTGCGAGAGCGTCAGT
ATTAAGCGGGGGAGAATTAGATCGCGATGGGAAAAAATTCGGTTAAGGCCAGGGGGAAAGAAAAAATATA
AATTAAAACATATAGTATGGGCAAGCAGGGAGCTAGAACGATTCGCAGTTAATCCTGGCCTGTTAGAAAC
ATCAGAAGGCTGTAGACAAATACTGGGACAGCTACAACCATCCCTTCAGACAGGATCAGAAGAACTTAGA
TCATTATATAATACAGTAGCAACCCTCTATTGTGTGCATCAAAGGATAGAGATAAAAGACACCAAGGAAG
CTTTAGACAAGATAGAGGAAGAGCAAAACAAAAGTAAGACCACCGCACAGCAAGCGGCCGGCCGCTGATC
TTCAGACCTGGAGGAGGAGATATGAGGGACAATTGGAGAAGTGAATTATATAAATATAAAGTAGTAAAAA
TTGAACCATTAGGAGTAGCACCCACCAAGGCAAAGAGAAGAGTGGTGCAGAGAGAAAAAAGAGCAGTGGG
AATAGGAGCTTTGTTCCTTGGGTTCTTGGGAGCAGCAGGAAGCACTATGGGCGCAGCGTCAATGACGCTG
ACGGTACAGGCCAGACAATTATTGTCTGGTATAGTGCAGCAGCAGAACAATTTGCTGAGGGCTATTGAGG
CGCAACAGCATCTGTTGCAACTCACAGTCTGGGGCATCAAGCAGCTCCAGGCAAGAATCCTGGCTGTGGA
AAGATACCTAAAGGATCAACAGCTCCTGGGGATTTGGGGTTGCTCTGGAAAACTCATTTGCACCACTGCT
GTGCCTTGGAATGCTAGTTGGAGTAATAAATCTCTGGAACAGATTTGGAATCACACGACCTGGATGGAGT
GGGACAGAGAAATTAACAATTACACAAGCTTAATACACTCCTTAATTGAAGAATCGCAAAACCAGCAAGA
AAAGAATGAACAAGAATTATTGGAATTAGATAAATGGGCAAGTTTGTGGAATTGGTTTAACATAACAAAT
TGGCTGTGGTATATAAAATTATTCATAATGATAGTAGGAGGCTTGGTAGGTTTAAGAATAGTTTTTGCTG
TACTTTCTATAGTGAATAGAGTTAGGCAGGGATATTCACCATTATCGTTTCAGACCCACCTCCCAACCCC
GAGGGGACCCGACAGGCCCGAAGGAATAGAAGAAGAAGGTGGAGAGAGAGACAGAGACAGATCCATTCGA
TTAGTGAACGGATCTCGACGGTATCGCCTTTAAAAGAAAAGGGGGGATTGGGGGGTACAGTGCAGGGGAA
AGAATAGTAGACATAATAGCAACAGACATACAAACTAAAGAATTACAAAAACAAATTACAAAAATTCAAA
ATTTTCGGGTTTATTACAGGGACAGCAGAGATCCAGTTTATCGATGAGTAATTCATACAAAAGGACTCGC
CCCTGCCTTGGGGAATCCCAGGGACCGTCGTTAAACTCCCACTAACGTAGAACCCAGAGATCGCTGCGTT
CCCGCCCCCTCACCCGCCCGCTCTCGTCATCACTGAGGTGGAGAAGAGCATG
Features (pLannotate 1.2.2; 27 found; start..end, strand, type, name):
     25..236     +  promoter       EF-1α core promoter: core promoter for human elongation factor EF-1α
    237..350     +  intron         EF-1α intron A (fragment): intron upstream of the start codon of human EF-1α
    976..1179    +  intron         EF-1α intron A: truncated intron upstream of the start codon of human EF-1α
   1216..1235    -  misc_feature   MCS (fragment): pBluescript multiple cloning site
   1249..1965    +  CDS            EGFP: EGFP is a basic (constitutively fluorescent) green fluorescent protein published in 1996, derived from Aequorea victoria. It is reported to be a rapidly-maturing weak dimer with moderate acid sensitivity.
   1981..2616    +  CDS            GOSR2: GOSR2_HUMAN - Also known as GS27. Experimental evidence at protein level: Swiss-Prot protein existence level 1. Involved in transport of proteins from the cis/medial-Golgi to the trans-Golgi network. From Homo sapiens (Human).
   2625..2641    -  promoter       chicken β-actin promoter (fragment): contains a 21-bp deletion relative to the standard chicken β-actin promoter
   2732..3194    +  misc_feature   IRES: internal ribosome entry site (IRES) of the encephalomyocarditis virus (EMCV)
   3227..3824    +  CDS            PuroR (fragment): puromycin N-acetyltransferase; pac from Streptomyces alboniger; confers resistance to puromycin
   3840..4428    +  misc_feature   WPRE: woodchuck hepatitis virus posttranscriptional regulatory element
   4445..4963    +  CDS            nef (fragment): NEF_HV1BR - Experimental evidence at protein level: Swiss-Prot protein existence level 1. Extracellular Nef protein targets CD4(+) T-lymphocytes for apoptosis by interacting with CXCR4 surface receptors (PubMed:14990729). From Human immunodeficiency virus type 1 group M subtype B (isolate BRU/LAI) (HIV-1).
   5011..5268    +  LTR            5' LTR (truncated): truncated 5' long terminal repeat (LTR) from HIV-1
   5420..5436    -  protein_bind   lac operator: The lac repressor binds to the lac operator to inhibit transcription in E. coli. This inhibition can be relieved by adding lactose or isopropyl-β-D-thiogalactopyranoside (IPTG). lac repressor encoded by lacI
   5444..5474    -  promoter       lac promoter: promoter for the E. coli lac operon
   5489..5510    -  protein_bind   CAP binding site: CAP binding activates transcription in the presence of cAMP. E. coli catabolite activator protein
   5523..5615    -  CDS            lacI (fragment): lac repressor; lacI; The lac repressor binds to the lac operator to inhibit transcription in E. coli. This inhibition can be relieved by adding lactose or isopropyl-β-D-thiogalactopyranoside (IPTG).
   5798..6386    -  rep_origin     ori: high-copy-number ColE1/pMB1/pBR322/pUC origin of replication
   6557..7417    -  CDS            AmpR: β-lactamase; bla; confers resistance to ampicillin, carbenicillin, and related antibiotics
   7418..7522    -  promoter       AmpR promoter: bla
   7570..7704    +  polyA_signal   SV40 poly(A) signal: SV40 polyadenylation signal
   7871..8200    +  CDS            nef (fragment): NEF_HV1BR - Experimental evidence at protein level: Swiss-Prot protein existence level 1. Extracellular Nef protein targets CD4(+) T-lymphocytes for apoptosis by interacting with CXCR4 surface receptors (PubMed:14990729). From Human immunodeficiency virus type 1 group M subtype B (isolate BRU/LAI) (HIV-1).
   8248..8505    +  LTR            5' LTR (truncated): truncated 5' long terminal repeat (LTR) from HIV-1
   8552..8677    +  misc_feature   HIV-1 Ψ: packaging signal of human immunodeficiency virus type 1
   8661..8999    +  CDS            HIV-1 gag (fragment): gag protein from human immunodeficiency virus 1; gag
   9174..9407    +  misc_feature   RRE: The Rev response element (RRE) of HIV-1 allows for Rev-dependent mRNA export from the nucleus to the cytoplasm.
   9784..9884    +  CDS            Rev (fragment): human immunodeficiency virus 1 (HIV-1) Rev protein; rev; enhances nuclear export of unspliced and incompletely spliced viral mRNAs
   9899..10014   +  misc_feature   cPPT/CTS: central polypurine tract and central termination sequence of HIV-1 (lacking the first T)
