[The description below was written by a language model from this plasmid's Addgene catalogue record and pLannotate feature annotations shown in this document.]
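Description:
pLVX-EF1a-EGFP-Membrin-IRES-Puromycin is an HIV-1-based lentiviral transfer plasmid for mammalian expression, built on the pLVX-EF1a-IRES-Puromycin backbone and about 10.2 kb in total. It is maintained in E. coli through a high-copy ColE1/pUC-type origin and selected with ampicillin via the β-lactamase gene. The annotated viral elements comprise two HIV-1 LTR regions (both labelled by the annotation tool as truncated 5' LTRs, each preceded by nef-derived sequence), the Ψ packaging signal with an adjoining gag fragment, the Rev response element for Rev-dependent nuclear export of the genomic RNA, and the cPPT/CTS, which aids nuclear import and transduction efficiency. These allow the region between the LTRs to be packaged into particles when the viral proteins are supplied in trans, and then integrated into target cells.

The payload is a single bicistronic cassette driven by the human EF-1α promoter with its intron A sequence. The first open reading frame is EGFP fused to the N terminus of human Membrin (GOSR2, also called GS27), a SNARE protein involved in transport from the cis/medial-Golgi to the trans-Golgi network. An EMCV IRES downstream permits cap-independent translation of puromycin N-acetyltransferase from the same transcript, so puromycin selection enriches for cells that also express the fusion. A WPRE follows to enhance transcript stability and expression. Short hits to a chicken β-actin promoter, a pBluescript MCS and lac elements appear to be incidental or backbone remnants. The construct serves as a green fluorescent Golgi apparatus marker, deposited as part of a reference set of localization landmarks for image-based classification of protein subcellular location.
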