Addgene plasmid #134865: pLVX-EF1a-EGFP-Membrin-IRES-Puromycin
Purpose: Expresses EGFP-tagged Golgi apparatus marker
Depositing lab: David Andrews. Depositing organization: Sunnybrook Research Institute. Publication: A reference library for assigning protein subcellular localizations by image-based machine learning. Schormann W, Hariharan S, Andrews DW. J Cell Biol. 2020 Mar 2;219(3). pii: 133635. doi: 10.1083/jcb.201904090. PubMed 31968357.
Backbone
  Vector backbone: pLVX-EF1a-IRES-Puromycin
  Backbone size w/o insert (bp): 8825
  Total vector size (bp): 10212
  Vector type: Mammalian Expression, Lentiviral
  Selectable markers: Puromycin
Growth in bacteria
  Bacterial resistance: Ampicillin, 100 μg/mL
  Growth temperature: 37°C
  Growth strain: NEB Stable
  Copy number: High Copy
Gene/Insert
  Gene/Insert name: Membrin (alt name: Gs27)
  Species: H. sapiens (human)
  Insert size (bp): 642
  Entrez Gene: GOSR2 (a.k.a. Bos1, EPM6, GS27, MYOS)
  Promoter: EF1a
  Tag / fusion protein: EGFP (N terminal on insert)
  Cloning method: Restriction Enzyme; 5′ cloning site SalI (destroyed during cloning); 3′ cloning site EcoRI (not destroyed)
  Sequencing primers: 5′ aag cgc gat cac atg gtc ctg
Terms and licenses: Academic/Nonprofit Terms; Industry Terms: Not Available to Industry
How to cite: pLVX-EF1a-EGFP-Membrin-IRES-Puromycin was a gift from David Andrews (Addgene plasmid # 134865 ; http://n2t.net/addgene:134865 ; RRID:Addgene_134865)
