>Addgene plasmid #134865 | pLVX-EF1a-EGFP-Membrin-IRES-Puromycin | depositor partial sequence | sequence record 259501 | EGFP
GGGAGGGTGAGTAGGCCAGCTTGGCACTTGATGTAATTCTCCTTGGAATTTGCCCTTTTTGAGTTTGGAT
CTTGGTTCATTCTCAAGCCTCAGACAGTGGTTCAAAGTTTTTTTCTTCCATTTCAGGTGTCGTGAGGATC
TATTTCCGGTGAATTCCTCGAGACTAGTTCTAGAGCGGCCGCACCGGTCGCCACCATGGTGAGCAAGGGC
GAGGAGCTGTTCACCGGGGTGGTGCCCATCCTGGTCGAGCTGGACGGCGACGTAAACGGCCACAAGTTCA
GCGTGTCCGGCGAGGGCGAGGGCGATGCCACCTACGGCAAGCTGACCCTGAAGTTCATCTGCACCACCGG
CAAGCTGCCCGTGCCCTGGCCCACCCTCGTGACCACCCTGACCTACGGCGTGCAGTGCTTCAGCCGCTAC
CCCGACCACATGAAGCAGCACGACTTCTTCAAGTCCGCCATGCCCGAAGGCTACGTCCAGGAGCGCACCA
TCTTCTTCAAGGACGACGGCAACTACAAGACCCGCGCCGAGGTGAAGTTCGAGGGCGACACCCTGGTGAA
CCGCATCGAGCTGAAGGGCATCGACTTCAAGGAGGACGGCAACATCCTGGGGCACAAGCTGGAGTACAAC
TACAACAGCCACAACGTCTATATCATGGCCGACAAGCAGAAGAACGGCATCAAGGTGAACTTCAAGATCC
GCCACAACATCGAGGACGGCAGCGTGCAGCTCGCCGACCACTACCAGCAGAACACCCCCATCGGCGACGG
CCCCGTGCTGCTGCCCGACAACCACTACCTGAGCACCCAGTCCGCCCTGAGCAAAGACCCCAACGAGAAG
CGCGATCACATGGTCCTGCTGGAGTTCGTGACCGCCGCCGGGATCACTCTCGGCATGGACGAGCTGTACA
AGTACTCAGATCTCGACATGGATCCCCTGTTCCAGCAAACGCACAAGCAGGTCCACGAGATCCAGTCTTG
CATGGGACGCCTGGAGACGGCAGACAGCAGTCTGTGCACATAGTAAAACGAATCCAAGCAGCATAGACCA
GATATTCAGCCGTCTAGACGTCTGGAGATTTTGTCCAGCAAGGAGCCCCTAACAAGGCAAATGCGACTTC
GGTTGACAGTAGTATGATGTCCAGCACCTGCGACTGCCTCAAACTCAGCATCGGTCATGCAAGGAGCACA
GTAAGAAGCAAAGACTTCGTTCTCGAAACCTTCACC
