>Addgene plasmid #134865 | pLVX-EF1a-EGFP-Membrin-IRES-Puromycin | depositor partial sequence | sequence record 259502 | Membrin
GGGGGTTGCGCCGGGACTCTCGGCATGGACGAGCTGTACAAGTACTCAGATCTCGACATGGATCCCCTGT
TCCAGCAAACGCACAAGCAGGTCCACGAGATCCAGTCTTGCATGGGACGCCTGGAGACGGCAGACAAGCA
GTCTGTGCACATAGTAGAAAACGAAATCCAAGCAAGCATAGACCAGATATTCAGCCGTCTAGAACGTCTG
GAGATTTTGTCCAGCAAGGAGCCCCCTAACAAAAGGCAAAATGCCAGACTTCGGGTTGACCAGTTAAAGT
ATGATGTCCAGCACCTGCAGACTGCGCTCAGAAACTTCCAGCATCGGCGCCATGCAAGGGAGCAGCAGGA
GAGACAGCGAGAAGAGCTTCTGTCTCGAACCTTCACCACTAACGACTCTGACACCACCATACCAATGGAC
GAATCACTGCAGTTTAACTCCTCCCTCCAGAAAGTTCACAACGGCATGGATGACCTCATTTTAGATGGGC
ACAATATTTTAGATGGACTGAGGACCCAGAGACTGACCTTGAAGGGGACTCAGAAGAAGATCCTTGACAT
TGCCAACATGCTGGGCTTGTCCAACACAGTGATGCGGCTCATCGAGAAGCGGGCTTTCCAGGACAAGTAC
TTTATGATAGGTGGGATGCTGCTGACCTGTGTGGTCATGTTCCTCGTGGTGCAGTACCTGACATGAGAAT
TCCGCCCCCCCCCCCCCCCCCTCTCTCCGTCGTGAAAAAAGGGGCTGATCCTTGGTCGTGTGAGAGATGG
TTATGTTTTTCTCATTTATTTTTTTGGAGAAGTCCGAACACACCGAGGTAAATCCAGGCTTCTATTTTTC
TCAAAGGAAACTTACTGAATCGGGAGAAGCAGACATTCTACATGAATTGACGGGCAGAACTTGGTCGGCT
CCTTCTGTTTCTTGTGCCCTTTCACGACACTCGATTCAGACTCGAGTCGTCACTATCGCA
